Addgene plasmid #110122: Hy_pMT Flag-Hel25E MUT
Purpose: Expresses Flag-tagged D. melanogaster Hel25E with 4 mutations that impact circRNA nuclear export activity
Depositing lab: Jeremy Wilusz. Depositing organization: University of Pennsylvania. Publication: A length-dependent evolutionarily conserved pathway controls nuclear export of circular RNAs. Huang C, Liang D, Tatomer DC, Wilusz JE. Genes Dev. 2018 May 17. pii: gad.314856.118. doi: 10.1101/gad.314856.118. PubMed 29773557.
Backbone
  Vector backbone: Hy_pMT
  Total vector size (bp): 8496
  Vector type: Insect Expression
  Selectable markers: Hygromycin
Growth in bacteria
  Bacterial resistance: Ampicillin, 100 μg/mL
  Growth temperature: 37°C
  Growth strain: DH5alpha
  Copy number: Unknown
Gene/Insert
  Gene/Insert name: Hel25E
  Species: D. melanogaster (fly)
  Mutation: 4 mutations (KKLN motif changed to RSFS)
  Entrez Gene: Hel25E (a.k.a. Dmel_CG7269, CG7269, Dbp25F, DmRH4, Dmel\CG7269, HEL, HEL25E, Hel, UAP56, Uap56, WM6, Wm6, dHel25E, hel, jf26, l(2)25Eb, l(2)gdh-12, l(2)gdh12, l(2)jf26, l(2)k11511, sz, uap56)
  Promoter: Metallothionein Promoter (pMT)
  Tag / fusion protein: Flag (N terminal on backbone)
  Cloning method: Restriction Enzyme; 5′ cloning site AgeI (not destroyed); 3′ cloning site NotI (not destroyed)
  Sequencing primers: 5′ CACTCGAATTTGGAGCCGGC
Terms and licenses: Academic/Nonprofit Terms; Industry Terms: Not Available to Industry
How to cite: Hy_pMT Flag-Hel25E MUT was a gift from Jeremy Wilusz (Addgene plasmid # 110122 ; http://n2t.net/addgene:110122 ; RRID:Addgene_110122)
