[The description below was written by a language model from this plasmid's Addgene catalogue record and pLannotate feature annotations shown in this document.]
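Description:
Hy_pMT Flag-Hel25E MUT is an 8,496 bp insect expression plasmid built on the Hy_pMT backbone for inducible protein expression in Drosophila cells. It is propagated in E. coli through a high-copy ColE1/pUC-type origin and selected with ampicillin via the β-lactamase gene and its native promoter. For selection in insect cells it carries a separate hygromycin resistance cassette in which the copia transposable-element promoter drives the hygromycin phosphotransferase gene. This is followed by SV40 small t intron and early-region sequences and an SV40 polyadenylation signal, which allows stably transfected cell populations to be established. Short annotated fragments of a tetracycline resistance gene and other bacterial open reading frames appear to be non-functional remnants of the backbone's construction.

The payload is the D. melanogaster Hel25E coding sequence, the fly homologue of the UAP56 DEAD-box RNA helicase, which is required for nuclear mRNA export. It was cloned between AgeI and NotI sites, both retained, downstream of the Drosophila metallothionein promoter and terminated by an SV40 poly(A) signal. The metallothionein promoter is metal-responsive, so expression is normally induced by adding copper or a similar metal to the culture medium. A Flag epitope supplied by the backbone is fused to the N terminus; the feature table annotates it as a triple FLAG tag with an enterokinase cleavage site, useful for immunoblotting, immunoprecipitation or localisation. This version carries four amino acid substitutions that change a KKLN motif to RSFS, and the record describes them as affecting the protein's circular RNA nuclear export activity. The plasmid is therefore suited to testing how this motif contributes to circRNA export, presumably in comparison with wild-type protein.
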