Features (pLannotate 1.2.2; 17 found; start..end, strand, type, name):
      1..427     +  promoter       MT promoter: Drosophila metallothionein promoter
    446..511     +  CDS            3xFLAG: three tandem FLAG® epitope tags, followed by an enterokinase cleavage site
    518..1789    +  CDS            Hel25E: DX39B_DROME - Also known as Dbp25F, hel, WM6. Experimental evidence at protein level: Swiss-Prot protein existence level 1. Required for mRNA export out of the nucleus. Probable RNA helicase that may regulate entry into mitosis by down-regulating the expression of other genes whose activity may be rate-limiting for entry into mitosis during embryogenesis. Binds to salivary gland chromosomes and modifies position effect variegation. Promotes an open chromatin structure that favors transcription during development by regulating the spread of heterochromatin. From Drosophila melanogaster (Fruit f
   1801..1922    +  polyA_signal   SV40 poly(A) signal: SV40 polyadenylation signal
   1947..2248    +  CDS            TcR (fragment): tetracycline efflux protein; tet; confers resistance to tetracycline
   2490..2618    -  CDS            YPB1_ECOLX (fragment): Protein predicted: Swiss-Prot protein existence level 4. From Escherichia coli.
   2803..3391    -  rep_origin     ori: high-copy-number ColE1/pMB1/pBR322/pUC origin of replication
   3562..4422    -  CDS            AmpR: β-lactamase; bla; confers resistance to ampicillin, carbenicillin, and related antibiotics
   4423..4527    -  promoter       AmpR promoter: bla
   6009..6288    +  promoter       copia promoter: strong promoter from the Drosophila transposable element copia (Sinclair et al., 1986)
   6334..7359    +  CDS            HygR: aminoglycoside phosphotransferase from E. coli; aph(4)-Ia; confers resistance to hygromycin
   7377..7649    +  CDS            yokD (fragment): YOKD_BACSU - Experimental evidence at protein level: Swiss-Prot protein existence level 1. May contribute to antibiotic resistance. From Bacillus subtilis (strain 168).
   7646..7720    +  CDS            small t antigen (fragment): SV40 (simian virus 40) small t antigen
   7722..7787    +  intron         small t intron: SV40 (simian virus 40) small t antigen intron
   7917..7937    +  CDS            SV40 NLS: nuclear localization signal of SV40 (simian virus 40) large T antigen
   8256..8339    +  CDS            large T antigen (fragment): large T antigen from SV40 (simian virus 40)
   8362..8496    +  polyA_signal   SV40 poly(A) signal: SV40 polyadenylation signal
>Addgene plasmid #110122 | Hy_pMT Flag-Hel25E MUT | addgene full sequence | sequence record 211064 | Addgene NGS Result
AATTCGTTGCAGGACAGGATGTGGTGCCCGATGTGACTAGCTCTTTGCTGCAGGCCGTCCTATCCTCTGG
TTCCGATAAGAGACCCAGAACTCCGGCCCCCCACCGCCCACCGCCACCCCCATACATATGTGGTACGCAA
GTAAGAGTGCCTGCGCATGCCCCATGTGCCCCACCAAGAGCTTTGCATCCCATACAAGTCCCCAAAGTGG
AGAACCGAACCAATTCTTCGCGGGCAGAACAAAAGCTTCTGCACACGTCTCCACTCGAATTTGGAGCCGG
CCGGCGTGTGCAAAAGAGGTGAATCGAACGAAAGACCCGTGTGTAAAGCCGCGTTTCCAAAATGTATAAA
ACCGAGAGCATCTGGCCAATGTGCATCAGTTGTGGTCAGCAGCAAAATCAAGTGAATCATCTCAGTGCAA
CTAAAGGGGGGATCTCGAGACCATGGACTACAAAGACCATGACGGTGATTATAAAGATCATGACATCGAT
TACAAGGATGACGATGACAAGACCGGTATGGCCGACAATGACGATCTTTTGGACTACGAGGATGAGGAGC
AGACCGAGACCACTGCGGTCGAAAACCAGGAGGCCCCCAAGAAGGATGTCAAGGGCACCTATGTGTCCAT
TCACAGTTCCGGCTTCCGCGATTTCCTCCTGAAACCGGAGATCCTGCGCGCCATCGTGGACTGCGGCTTC
GAGCATCCCTCGGAGGTTCAGCACGAGTGCATTCCGCAGGCCGTACTGGGCATGGACATCCTCTGTCAGG
CCAAGTCCGGCATGGGTAAGACCGCCGTCTTCGTTCTGGCCACGCTGCAGCAGCTGGAGCCGTCGGACAA
CAACACCTGCCACGTCCTGGTCATGTGCCACACCCGCGAGCTGGCCTTCCAGATCAGCAAGGAGTATGAG
CGATTCTCCAAGTACATGCCCACAGTCAAGGTGGCTGTCTTCTTTGGCGGAATGGCTATTCAAAAGGACG
AGGAGACCCTCAAGAGCGGCACCCCGCATATTGTGGTGGGCACCCCTGGCCGAATTCTCGCCCTCATTCG
CAACAGGAGCTTCAGCCTGAAGCTTTTGAAGCACTTTGTGCTCGACGAGTGCGACAAGATGCTGGAGCAG
CTGGATATGCGTCGTGACGTTCAAGAGATTTTCCGTAGCACGCCGCACGGCAAACAAGTGATGATGTTCT
CTGCCACATTGAGCAAGGACATTCGTCCCGTTTGCAAAAAGTTCATGCAAGATCCCATGGAGGTCTACGT
CGACGATGAGGCCAAGCTGACGCTGCACGGACTGCAGCAGCACTACGTCAATCTGAAGGAGAACGAGAAG
AACAAGAAACTGTTCGAACTGCTCGACGTGCTCGAGTTCAATCAGGTGGTCATCTTTGTGAAGTCTGTGC
AACGTTGCGTGGCTCTGTCGCAGCTGCTGACGGAGCAGAACTTCCCCGCCATCGGCATCCATCGTGGGAT
GACCCAGGAGGAGCGTCTGAATCGCTACCAGCAGTTCAAGGACTTCCAGAAGCGCATTCTGGTGGCCACC
AATCTCTTTGGCCGCGGCATGGACATCGAGCGTGTGAACATCGTGTTCAACTACGACATGCCCGAGGATT
CCGACACCTACTTGCATCGCGTGGCCCGTGCCGGTCGCTTCGGCACCAAGGGACTGGCAATCACATTCGT
TTCGGACGAGAACGACGCCAAGATACTTAACGAAGTACAGGATCGTTTCGATGTGAACATCAGTGAGCTG
CCCGAGGAAATCGATCTCTCTACATACATTGAGGGACGCTAGGCGGCCGCAACTTGTTTATTGCAGCTTA
TAATGGTTACAAATAAAGCAATAGCATCACAAATTTCACAAATAAAGCATTTTTTTCACTGCATTCTAGT
TGTGGTTTGTCCAAACTCATCAATGTATCTTAACTAGTGGATCCACTAGGGGCCGCCGACGCGAGGCTGG
ATGGCCTTCCCCATTATGATTCTTCTCGCTTCCGGCGGCATCGGGATGCCCGCGTTGCAGGCCATGCTGT
CCAGGCAGGTAGATGACGACCATCAGGGACAGCTTCAAGGATCGCTCGCGGCTCTTACCAGCCTAACTTC
GATCATTGGACCGCTGATCGTCACGGCGATTTATGCCGCCTCGGCGAGCACATGGAACGGGTTGGCATGG
ATTGTAGGCGCCGCCCTATACCTTGTCTGCCTCCCCGCGTTGCGTCGCGGTGCATGGAGCCGGGCCACCT
CGACCTGAATGGAAGCCGGCGGCACCTCGCTAACGGATTCACCACTCCAAGAATTGGAGCCAATCAATTC
TTGCGGAGAACTGTGAATGCGCAAACCAACCCTTGGCAGAACATATCCATCGCGTCCGCCATCTCCAGCA
GCCGCACGCGGCGCATCTCGGGCAGCGTTGGGTCCTGGCCACGGGTGCGCATGATCGTGCTCCTGTCGTT
GAGGACCCGGCTAGGCTGGCGGGGTTGCCTTACTGGTTAGCAGAATGAATCACCGATACGCGAGCGAACG
TGAAGCGACTGCTGCTGCAAAACGTCTGCGACCTGAGCAACAACATGAATGGTCTTCGGTTTCCGTGTTT
CGTAAAGTCTGGAAACGCGGAAGTCAGCGCTCTTCCGCTTCCTCGCTCACTGACTCGCTGCGCTCGGTCG
TTCGGCTGCGGCGAGCGGTATCAGCTCACTCAAAGGCGGTAATACGGTTATCCACAGAATCAGGGGATAA
CGCAGGAAAGAACATGTGAGCAAAAGGCCAGCAAAAGGCCAGGAACCGTAAAAAGGCCGCGTTGCTGGCG
TTTTTCCATAGGCTCCGCCCCCCTGACGAGCATCACAAAAATCGACGCTCAAGTCAGAGGTGGCGAAACC
CGACAGGACTATAAAGATACCAGGCGTTTCCCCCTGGAAGCTCCCTCGTGCGCTCTCCTGTTCCGACCCT
GCCGCTTACCGGATACCTGTCCGCCTTTCTCCCTTCGGGAAGCGTGGCGCTTTCTCATAGCTCACGCTGT
AGGTATCTCAGTTCGGTGTAGGTCGTTCGCTCCAAGCTGGGCTGTGTGCACGAACCCCCCGTTCAGCCCG
ACCGCTGCGCCTTATCCGGTAACTATCGTCTTGAGTCCAACCCGGTAAGACACGACTTATCGCCACTGGC
AGCAGCCACTGGTAACAGGATTAGCAGAGCGAGGTATGTAGGCGGTGCTACAGAGTTCTTGAAGTGGTGG
CCTAACTACGGCTACACTAGAAGGACAGTATTTGGTATCTGCGCTCTGCTGAAGCCAGTTACCTTCGGAA
AAAGAGTTGGTAGCTCTTGATCCGGCAAACAAACCACCGCTGGTAGCGGTGGTTTTTTTGTTTGCAAGCA
GCAGATTACGCGCAGAAAAAAAGGATCTCAAGAAGATCCTTTGATCTTTTCTACGGGGTCTGACGCTCAG
TGGAACGAAAACTCACGTTAAGGGATTTTGGTCATGAGATTATCAAAAAGGATCTTCACCTAGATCCTTT
TAAATTAAAAATGAAGTTTTAAATCAATCTAAAGTATATATGAGTAAACTTGGTCTGACAGTTACCAATG
CTTAATCAGTGAGGCACCTATCTCAGCGATCTGTCTATTTCGTTCATCCATAGTTGCCTGACTCCCCGTC
GTGTAGATAACTACGATACGGGAGGGCTTACCATCTGGCCCCAGTGCTGCAATGATACCGCGAGACCCAC
GCTCACCGGCTCCAGATTTATCAGCAATAAACCAGCCAGCCGGAAGGGCCGAGCGCAGAAGTGGTCCTGC
AACTTTATCCGCCTCCATCCAGTCTATTAATTGTTGCCGGGAAGCTAGAGTAAGTAGTTCGCCAGTTAAT
AGTTTGCGCAACGTTGTTGCCATTGCTGCAGGCATCGTGGTGTCACGCTCGTCGTTTGGTATGGCTTCAT
TCAGCTCCGGTTCCCAACGATCAAGGCGAGTTACATGATCCCCCATGTTGTGCAAAAAAGCGGTTAGCTC
CTTCGGTCCTCCGATCGTTGTCAGAAGTAAGTTGGCCGCAGTGTTATCACTCATGGTTATGGCAGCACTG
CATAATTCTCTTACTGTCATGCCATCCGTAAGATGCTTTTCTGTGACTGGTGAGTACTCAACCAAGTCAT
TCTGAGAATAGTGTATGCGGCGACCGAGTTGCTCTTGCCCGGCGTCAACACGGGATAATACCGCGCCACA
TAGCAGAACTTTAAAAGTGCTCATCATTGGAAAACGTTCTTCGGGGCGAAAACTCTCAAGGATCTTACCG
CTGTTGAGATCCAGTTCGATGTAACCCACTCGTGCACCCAACTGATCTTCAGCATCTTTTACTTTCACCA
GCGTTTCTGGGTGAGCAAAAACAGGAAGGCAAAATGCCGCAAAAAAGGGAATAAGGGCGACACGGAAATG
TTGAATACTCATACTCTTCCTTTTTCAATATTATTGAAGCATTTATCAGGGTTATTGTCTCATGAGCGGA
TACATATTTGAATGTATTTAGAAAAATAAACAAATAGGGGTTCCGCGCACATTTCCCCGAAAAGTGCCAC
CTGACGTCTAAGAAACCATTATTATCATGACATTAACCTATAAAAATAGGCGTATCACGAGGCCCTTTCG
TCTTCAAGAATTCACATTTGTACGAATTTTTTTTTTATCAAAAGTTCGAGTTTTTCACCAATTTCCTCAT
CAACCGAGCAAGGCAAACGGCTTTGAATAATATGGTGTTATATATACATATATCAAATCGCTGCTGACTG
CGTGATTGATGGCCCCAAGATTACATATTATCGAATCAGGATTCAGAAGGAGATCAATGTCAAATGCGGA
CAGGAACATGAAAGACGCCTGTTATGCGCAATTAAAAATTTGGGTTTAATTGCTGTGGAAACTGTTGTTG
GCGGCATCTTAAGTTCCTGTTTAACAACATCAACTACTTATGTACGTAGAAGCGTTTAAGCCATTTGCAT
ACAGATGAGAACTGGCTTTTGTGCTAATCAGTCAAGATGACTCCGATGATGATGACTCATTACCTGACCA
GTTTTCGCTGCTTTCTTTTCAACAACTACTTGTATATGTATTGTATCCAATAGCAATACATTGAATTTCC
ATGGTCTAGTCACGTATTATCATTTAATTGACACCAAGTCGTGTTATTGTTGAGCTATCGAGTTCAGCTC
AAACATTTCTTATTCCCATGAATAAGCCGGCAAAAATATGCAATCTATGAAAGTTAATATAAGCAAACCT
TACTTTGACTCAATACCAATGCACTTTGTGTCGATAGGTTCACGCAATTGAGGCGATTATTCCGATAACC
CAAGCGATTGACTGTTCCCGTTTCGATTCCAATTGAAATTTGGAAATGTACAATAGTTTTGCTATATGCT
GTCAAGTACGCTCTTATCTTCTCTGGGTTTTCTTCAGAGTTTCGAAACGCTTCTTCTTTTTTTTGTTTTT
TTTTTTTTGGAATCTCGTATTTTGGAAGGGGCTCCCCTCTGGAATTTGTTACACTGTCGTTATCATTGCG
AACAAGCGGCCCGAAGCTATCAGCGACTTTAACATTTACAATGCACTTTTTTACGACCAATTAAATGTAC
ATTTTCCTTTCTTCGCCCGTTGATAAGCGAACGCGATGTGGCGCAGGCAATGTGTTGCTCTTGCGACACA
AACGCAATCAAAATGGATTCAATTTCGCTTTTTCCCAGTGAAACGAAGAACGAACCGACCATCATGATAT
GCTCCTCTGCATGTTGCGTATTGAATCAATGACAATTTCAATTAAGCCGCCCGTTCGTCATGCGTTTTCG
TGCGCTTCGAAATGCTGATAACGCTGCTGTCCTCCAACTGCTTTGCATGTGGACACAATTCCATTTATTT
AATTCTTTTATTTGGATCGGTTAAATTAAAAAGCGCCTTGTTACGCATTTAACGTTGTTTCCGGTGCGTG
GTGGTTTCATGCTTCTGGGAACGGCAAATGGGTTTAGGATTGGGAACCCCTCATCATCTGTTGGAATATA
CTATTCAACCTACAAAAGTAACGTTAAACAACACTACTTTATATTTGATATGAATGGCCACACCTTTTAT
GCCATAAAACATATTGTAAGAGAATACCACTCTTTTTATTCCTTCTTTCCTTCTTGTACGTTTTTTGCTG
TAAGTAGGTCGTGGTGCTGGTGTTGCAGTTGAAATAACTTAAAATATAAATCATAAAACTCAAACATAAA
CTTGACTATTTATTTATTTATTAAGAAAGGAAATATAAATTATAAATTACAACAGGTTATGGACCTGCAG
CCAAGCTTGGCGCTCGTCCGGGGGCAATGAGATATGAAAAAGCCTGAACTCACCGCGACGTCTGTCGAGA
AGTTTCTGATCGAAAAGTTCGACAGCGTCTCCGACCTGATGCAGCTCTCGGAGGGCGAAGAATCTCGTGC
TTTCAGCTTCGATGTAGGAGGGCGTGGATATGTCCTGCGGGTAAATAGCTGCGCCGATGGTTTCTACAAA
GATCGTTATGTTTATCGGCACTTTGCATCGGCCGCGCTCCCGATTCCGGAAGTGCTTGACATTGGGGAAT
TCAGCGAGAGCCTGACCTATTGCATCTCCCGCCGTGCACAGGGTGTCACGTTGCAAGACCTGCCTGAAAC
CGAACTGCCCGCTGTTCTGCAGCCGGTCGCGGAGGCCATGGATGCGATCGCTGCGGCCGATCTTAGCCAG
ACGAGCGGGTTCGGCCCATTCGGACCGCAAGGAATCGGTCAATACACTACATGGCGTGATTTCATATGCG
CGATTGCTGATCCCCATGTGTATCACTGGCAAACTGTGATGGACGACACCGTCAGTGCGTCCGTCGCGCA
GGCTCTCGATGAGCTGATGCTTTGGGCCGAGGACTGCCCCGAAGTCCGGCACCTCGTGCACGCGGATTTC
GGCTCCAACAATGTCCTGACGGACAATGGCCGCATAACAGCGGTCATTGACTGGAGCGAGGCGATGTTCG
GGGATTCCCAATACGAGGTCGCCAACATCTTCTTCTGGAGGCCGTGGTTGGCTTGTATGGAGCAGCAGAC
GCGCTACTTCGAGCGGAGGCATCCGGAGCTTGCAGGATCGCCGCGGCTCCGGGCGTATATGCTCCGCATT
GGTCTTGACCAACTCTATCAGAGCTTGGTTGACGGCAATTTCGATGATGCAGCTTGGGCGCAGGGTCGAT
GCGACGCAATCGTCCGATCCGGAGCCGGGACTGTCGGGCGTACACAAATCGCCCGCAGAAGCGCGGCCGT
CTGGACCGATGGCTGTGTAGAAGTACTCGCCGATAGTGGAAACCGACGCCCCAGCACTCGTCCGAGGGCA
AAGGAATAGAGTAGATGCCGACCGAACAAGAGCTGATTTCGAGAACGCCTCAGCCAGCAACTCGCGCGAG
CCTAGCAAGGCAAATGCGAGAGAACGGCCTTACGCTTGGTGGCACAGTTCTCGTCCACAGTTCGCTAAGC
TCGCTCGGCTGGGTCGCGGGAGGGCCGGTCGCAGTGATTCAGGCCCTTCTGGATTGTGTTGGTCCCCAGG
GCACGATTGTCATGCCCACGCACTCGGGTGATCTGACTGATCCCGCAGATTGGAGATCGCCGCCCGTGCC
TGCCGATTGGGTGCAGATCTTTGTGAAGGAACCTTACTTCTGTGGTGTGACATAATTGGACAAACTACCT
ACAGAGATTTAAAGCTCTAAGGTAAATATAAAATTTTTAAGTGTATAATGTGTTAAACTACTGATTCTAA
TTGTTTGTGTATTTTAGATTCCAACCTATGGAACTGATGAATGGGAGCAGTGGTGGAATGCCTTTAATGA
GGAAAACCTGTTTTGCTCAGAAGAAATGCCATCTAGTGATGATGAGGCTACTGCTGACTCTCAACATTCT
ACTCCTCCAAAAAAGAAGAGAAAGGTAGAAGACCCCAAGGACTTTCCTTCAGAATTGCTAAGTTTTTTGA
GTCATGCTGTGTTTAGTAATAGAACTCTTGCTTGCTTTGCTATTTACACCACAAAGGAAAAAGCTGCACT
GCTATACAAGAAAATTATGGAAAAATATTCTGTAACCTTTATAAGTAGGCATAACAGTTATAATCATAAC
ATACTGTTTTTTCTTACTCCACACAGGCATAGAGTGTCTGCTATTAATAACTATGCTCAAAAATTGTGTA
CCTTTAGCTTTTTAATTTGTAAAGGGGTTAATAAGGAATATTTGATGTATAGTGCCTTGACTAGAGATCA
TAATCAGCCATACCACATTTGTAGAGGTTTTACTTGCTTTAAAAAACCTCCCACACCTCCCCCTGAACCT
GAAACATAAAATGAATGCAATTGTTGTTGTTAACTTGTTTATTGCAGCTTATAATGGTTACAAATAAAGC
AATAGCATCACAAATTTCACAAATAAAGCATTTTTTTCACTGCATTCTAGTTGTGGTTTGTCCAAACTCA
TCAATGTATCTTATCATGTCTGGATC
